# Supplementary material for: The SARM1 TIR domain produces glycocyclic ADPR molecules as minor products
Source: PLoS One. 2024 Apr 18;19(4):e0302251. doi: 10.1371/journal.pone.0302251 (PMC11025887; doi:10.1371/journal.pone.0302251)
Supplement: S1 File — (TXT) [file pone.0302251.s004.txt]

LOCUS       supplementary_fi        5730 bp DNA     circular SYN 06-DEC-2022
DEFINITION  HsSARM1_561_724 in pET-28a(+).
ACCESSION   .
VERSION     .
KEYWORDS    .
SOURCE      synthetic DNA construct
  ORGANISM  synthetic DNA construct
REFERENCE   1  (bases 1 to 5730)
  AUTHORS   .
  TITLE     Direct Submission
  JOURNAL   Exported Aug 9, 2023 from SnapGene 6.2.2
            https://www.snapgene.com
COMMENT     Resistance markers: Kanamycin
            This file was created using tools provided by Twist Bioscience
FEATURES             Location/Qualifiers
     source          1..5730
                     /mol_type="other DNA"
                     /organism="synthetic DNA construct"
     source          join(478..5730,1..477)
                     /organism="HsSARM1_561_724 in pET-28a(+)"
     misc_feature    1..78
                     /label=lacIQ_promoter
                     /label=nonstandard type: misc_feature_
     misc_feature    387..405
                     /label=T7
                     /label=nonstandard type: misc_feature_
     misc_feature    405..432
                     /label=lacO
                     /label=nonstandard type: misc_feature_
     misc_feature    445..467
                     /label=RBS_3
                     /label=nonstandard type: misc_feature_
     misc_feature    450..466
                     /label=T7_transl_en_RBS
                     /label=nonstandard type: misc_feature_
     CDS             474..974
                     /codon_start=1
                     /label=HsSARM1 561-724
                     /translation="MGTPDVFISYRRNSGSQLASLLKVHLQLHGFSVFIDVEKLEAGKF
                     EDKLIQSVMGARNFVLVLSPGALDKCMQDHDCKDWVHKEIVTALSCGKNIVPIIDGFEW
                     PEPQVLPEDMQAVLTFNGIKWSHEYQEATIEKIIRFLQGRSSRDSSAGSDTSLEGAAPM
                     GPT"
     misc_feature    478..974
                     /label=insert
                     /label=nonstandard type: misc_feature_
     misc_feature    join(975..5730,1..477)
                     /label=vector_backbone-497-5730
                     /label=nonstandard type: misc_feature_
     misc_feature    981..998
                     /label=6x_His_tag
                     /label=nonstandard type: misc_feature_
     misc_feature    1166..1472
                     /label=f1
                     /label=nonstandard type: misc_feature_
     misc_feature    1696..2511
                     /label=kan
                     /label=nonstandard type: misc_feature_
     misc_feature    2633..3221
                     /label=colE1_high_copy
                     /label=nonstandard type: misc_feature_
     misc_feature    3648..3839
                     /label=ROP
                     /label=nonstandard type: misc_feature_
     misc_feature    4614..4635
                     /label=CAP_binding
                     /label=nonstandard type: misc_feature_
     misc_feature    join(4648..5730,1..9)
                     /label=lacI
                     /label=nonstandard type: misc_feature_
ORIGIN
        1 attcaccacc ctgaattgac tctcttccgg gcgctatcat gccataccgc gaaaggtttt
       61 gcgccattcg atggtgtccg ggatctcgac gctctccctt atgcgactcc tgcattagga
      121 agcagcccag tagtaggttg aggccgttga gcaccgccgc cgcaaggaat ggtgcatgca
      181 aggagatggc gcccaacagt cccccggcca cggggcctgc caccataccc acgccgaaac
      241 aagcgctcat gagcccgaag tggcgagccc gatcttcccc atcggtgatg tcggcgatat
      301 aggcgccagc aaccgcacct gtggcgccgg tgatgccggc cacgatgcgt ccggcgtaga
      361 ggatcgagat ctcgatcccg cgaaattaat acgactcact ataggggaat tgtgagcgga
      421 taacaattcc cctctagaaa taattttgtt taactttaag aaggagatat accatgggca
      481 ctccggacgt gtttatctca taccgacgta actcaggttc acagctggcc agtcttctta
      541 aagtgcacct gcaattacac ggctttagtg tgtttattga cgttgagaaa ctggaagcgg
      601 gcaaatttga agataaactt atccagtcgg ttatgggagc gcgtaatttc gttctggttt
      661 tgtcccctgg tgcactggat aagtgcatgc aagaccatga ctgtaaggac tgggtgcata
      721 aggaaatagt aaccgcatta tcgtgtggca agaacattgt accgataatc gatggttttg
      781 aatggccaga accacaggtg ctgcctgaag atatgcaagc cgttttaacc tttaatggca
      841 ttaagtggtc acacgaatac caggaagcaa ccatagaaaa gatcattcga ttcctgcagg
      901 gcagatcatc gcgtgacagt tccgctggta gcgacacgtc cctcgagggt gcagcgccaa
      961 tgggtcccac ataactcgag caccaccacc accaccactg agatccggct gctaacaaag
     1021 cccgaaagga agctgagttg gctgctgcca ccgctgagca ataactagca taaccccttg
     1081 gggcctctaa acgggtcttg aggggttttt tgctgaaagg aggaactata tccggattgg
     1141 cgaatgggnn nnnnnnnnnn nnnnnnnnnn nnnnnnnnnn nnnnnnnnnn nnnnnnnnnn
     1201 nnnnnnnnnn nnnnnnnnnn nnnnnnnnnn nnnnnnnnnn nnnnnnnnnn nnnnnnnnnn
     1261 nnnnnnnnnn nncnnnnnnn nnnnnnnnnn nnnnnnnnnn nnnnnnnnnn nnnnnnnnnn
     1321 nnnnnnnnnn nnnnnnnnnn nnnnnnnnnn nnnnnnnnnn nnnnannnnn nnnnnnnnnn
     1381 nnnnnnnnnn nnnnnnnnnn nnnnnnnnnn nnnncctttg acgttggagt ccacgttctt
     1441 taatagtgga ctcttgttcc aaactggaac aacactcaac cctatctcgg tctattcttt
     1501 tgatttataa gggattttgc cgatttcggc ctattggtta aaaaatgagc tgatttaaca
     1561 aaaatttaac gcgaatttta acaaaatatt aacgcttaca atttaggtgg cacttttcgg
     1621 ggaaatgtgc gcggaacccc tatttgttta tttttctaaa tacattcaaa tatgtatccg
     1681 ctcatgaatt aattcttaga aaaactcatc gagcatcaaa tgaaactgca atttattcat
     1741 atcaggatta tcaataccat atttttgaaa aagccgtttc tgtaatgaag gagaaaactc
     1801 accgaggcag ttccatagga tggcaagatc ctggtatcgg tctgcgattc cgactcgtcc
     1861 aacatcaata caacctatta atttcccctc gtcaaaaata aggttatcaa gtgagaaatc
     1921 accatgagtg acgactgaat ccggtgagaa tggcaaaagt ttatgcattt ctttccagac
     1981 ttgttcaaca ggccagccat tacgctcgtc atcaaaatca ctcgcatcaa ccaaaccgtt
     2041 attcattcgt gattgcgcct gagcgagacg aaatacgcga tcgctgttaa aaggacaatt
     2101 acaaacagga atcgaatgca accggcgcag gaacactgcc agcgcatcaa caatattttc
     2161 acctgaatca ggatattctt ctaatacctg gaatgctgtt ttcccgggga tcgcagtggt
     2221 gagtaaccat gcatcatcag gagtacggat aaaatgcttg atggtcggaa gaggcataaa
     2281 ttccgtcagc cagtttagtc tgaccatctc atctgtaaca tcattggcaa cgctaccttt
     2341 gccatgtttc agaaacaact ctggcgcatc gggcttccca tacaatcgat agattgtcgc
     2401 acctgattgc ccgacattat cgcgagccca tttataccca tataaatcag catccatgtt
     2461 ggaatttaat cgcggcctag agcaagacgt ttcccgttga atatggctca taacacccct
     2521 tgtattactg tttatgtaag cagacagttt tattgttcat gaccaaaatc ccttaacgtg
     2581 agttttcgtt ccactgagcg tcagaccccg tagaaaagat caaaggatct tcttgagatc
     2641 ctttttttct gcgcgtaatc tgctgcttgc aaacaaaaaa accaccgcta ccagcggtgg
     2701 tttgtttgcc ggatcaagag ctaccaactc tttttccgaa ggtaactggc ttcagcagag
     2761 cgcagatacc aaatactgtc cttctagtgt agccgtagtt aggccaccac ttcaagaact
     2821 ctgtagcacc gcctacatac ctcgctctgc taatcctgtt accagtggct gctgccagtg
     2881 gcgataagtc gtgtcttacc gggttggact caagacgata gttaccggat aaggcgcagc
     2941 ggtcgggctg aacggggggt tcgtgcacac agcccagctt ggagcgaacg acctacaccg
     3001 aactgagata cctacagcgt gagctatgag aaagcgccac gcttcccgaa gggagaaagg
     3061 cggacaggta tccggtaagc ggcagggtcg gaacaggaga gcgcacgagg gagcttccag
     3121 ggggaaacgc ctggtatctt tatagtcctg tcgggtttcg ccacctctga cttgagcgtc
     3181 gatttttgtg atgctcgtca ggggggcgga gcctatggaa aaacgccagc aacgcggcct
     3241 ttttacggtt cctggccttt tgctggcctt ttgctcacat gttctttcct gcgttatccc
     3301 ctgattctgt ggataaccgt attaccgcct ttgagtgagc tgataccgct cgccgcagcc
     3361 gaacgaccga gcgcagcgag tcagtgagcg aggaagcgga agagcgcctg atgcggtatt
     3421 ttctccttac gcatctgtgc ggtatttcac accgcaatgg tgcactctca gtacaatctg
     3481 ctctgatgcc gcatagttaa gccagtatac actccgctat cgctacgtga ctgggtcatg
     3541 gctgcgcccc gacacccgcc aacacccgct gacgcgccct gacgggcttg tctgctcccg
     3601 gcatccgctt acagacaagc tgtgaccgtc tccgggagct gcatgtgtca gaggttttca
     3661 ccgtcatcac cgaaacgcgc gaggcagctg cggtaaagct catcagcgtg gtcgtgaagc
     3721 gattcacaga tgtctgcctg ttcatccgcg tccagctcgt tgagtttctc cagaagcgtt
     3781 aatgtctggc ttctgataaa gcgggccatg ttaagggcgg ttttttcctg tttggtcact
     3841 gatgcctccg tgtaaggggg atttctgttc atgggggtaa tgataccgat gaaacgagag
     3901 aggatgctca cgatacgggt tactgatgat gaacatgccc ggttactgga acgttgtgag
     3961 ggtaaacaac tggcggtatg gatgcggcgg gaccagagaa aaatcactca gggtcaatgc
     4021 cagcgcttcg ttaatacaga tgtaggtgtt ccacagggta gccagcagca tcctgcgatg
     4081 cagatccgga acataatggt gcagggcgct gacttccgcg tttccagact ttacgaaaca
     4141 cggaaaccga agaccattca tgttgttgct caggtcgcag acgttttgca gcagcagtcg
     4201 cttcacgttc gctcgcgtat cggtgattca ttctgctaac cagtaaggca accccgccag
     4261 cctagccggg tcctcaacga caggagcacg atcatgcgca cccgtggggc cgccatgccg
     4321 gcgataatgg cctgcttctc gccgaaacgt ttggtggcgg gaccagtgac gaaggcttga
     4381 gcgagggcgt gcaagattcc gaataccgca agcgacaggc cgatcatcgt cgcgctccag
     4441 cgaaagcggt cctcgccgaa aatgacccag agcgctgccg gcacctgtcc tacgagttgc
     4501 atgataaaga agacagtcat aagtgcggcg acgatagtca tgccccgcgc ccaccggaag
     4561 gagctgactg ggttgaaggc tctcaagggc atcggtcgag atcccggtgc ctaatgagtg
     4621 agctaactta cattaattgc gttgcgctca ctgcccgctt tccagtcggg aaacctgtcg
     4681 tgccagctgc attaatgaat cggccaacgc gcggggagag gcggtttgcg tattgggcgc
     4741 cagggtggtt tttcttttca ccagtgagac gggcaacagc tgattgccct tcaccgcctg
     4801 gccctgagag agttgcagca agcggtccac gctggtttgc cccagcaggc gaaaatcctg
     4861 tttgatggtg gttaacggcg ggatataaca tgagctgtct tcggtatcgt cgtatcccac
     4921 taccgagata tccgcaccaa cgcgcagccc ggactcggta atggcgcgca ttgcgcccag
     4981 cgccatctga tcgttggcaa ccagcatcgc agtgggaacg atgccctcat tcagcatttg
     5041 catggtttgt tgaaaaccgg acatggcact ccagtcgcct tcccgttccg ctatcggctg
     5101 aatttgattg cgagtgagat atttatgcca gccagccaga cgcagacgcg ccgagacaga
     5161 acttaatggg cccgctaaca gcgcgatttg ctggtgaccc aatgcgacca gatgctccac
     5221 gcccagtcgc gtaccgtctt catgggagaa aataatactg ttgatgggtg tctggtcaga
     5281 gacatcaaga aataacgccg gaacattagt gcaggcagct tccacagcaa tggcatcctg
     5341 gtcatccagc ggatagttaa tgatcagccc actgacgcgt tgcgcgagaa gattgtgcac
     5401 cgccgcttta caggcttcga cgccgcttcg ttctaccatc gacaccacca cgctggcacc
     5461 cagttgatcg gcgcgagatt taatcgccgc gacaatttgc gacggcgcgt gcagggccag
     5521 actggaggtg gcaacgccaa tcagcaacga ctgtttgccc gccagttgtt gtgccacgcg
     5581 gttgggaatg taattcagct ccgccatcgc cgcttccact ttttcccgcg ttttcgcaga
     5641 aacgtggctg gcctggttca ccacgcggga aacggtctga taagagacac cggcatactc
     5701 tgcgacatcg tataacgtta ctggtttcac
//
