# Supplementary material for: The SARM1 TIR domain produces glycocyclic ADPR molecules as minor products
Source: PLoS One. 2024 Apr 18;19(4):e0302251. doi: 10.1371/journal.pone.0302251 (PMC11025887; doi:10.1371/journal.pone.0302251)
Supplement: S2 File — (TXT) [file pone.0302251.s005.txt]

LOCUS       supplementary_fi        5730 bp DNA     circular SYN 09-AUG-2023
DEFINITION  HsSARM1E83A in pET-28a(+).
ACCESSION   .
VERSION     .
KEYWORDS    .
SOURCE      synthetic DNA construct
  ORGANISM  synthetic DNA construct
REFERENCE   1  (bases 1 to 5730)
  AUTHORS   .
  TITLE     Direct Submission
  JOURNAL   Exported Aug 9, 2023 from SnapGene 6.2.2
            https://www.snapgene.com
COMMENT     Resistance markers: Kanamycin
            This file was created using tools provided by Twist Bioscience
FEATURES             Location/Qualifiers
     source          1..5730
                     /mol_type="other DNA"
                     /organism="synthetic DNA construct"
     source          join(478..5730,1..477)
                     /organism="HsSARM1E83A in pET-28a(+)"
     misc_feature    1..78
                     /label=lacIQ_promoter
                     /label=nonstandard type: misc_feature_
     misc_feature    387..405
                     /label=T7
                     /label=nonstandard type: misc_feature_
     misc_feature    405..432
                     /label=lacO
                     /label=nonstandard type: misc_feature_
     misc_feature    445..467
                     /label=RBS_3
                     /label=nonstandard type: misc_feature_
     misc_feature    450..466
                     /label=T7_transl_en_RBS
                     /label=nonstandard type: misc_feature_
     CDS             474..974
                     /codon_start=1
                     /label=HsSARM1 561-724 E83A mutant
                     /translation="MGTPDVFISYRRNSGSQLASLLKVHLQLHGFSVFIDVEKLEAGKF
                     EDKLIQSVMGARNFVLVLSPGALDKCMQDHDCKDWVHKAIVTALSCGKNIVPIIDGFEW
                     PEPQVLPEDMQAVLTFNGIKWSHEYQEATIEKIIRFLQGRSSRDSSAGSDTSLEGAAPM
                     GPT"
     misc_feature    478..974
                     /label=insert
                     /label=nonstandard type: misc_feature_
     misc_feature    join(975..5730,1..477)
                     /label=vector_backbone-497-5730
                     /label=nonstandard type: misc_feature_
     misc_feature    981..998
                     /label=6x_His_tag
                     /label=nonstandard type: misc_feature_
     misc_feature    1166..1472
                     /label=f1
                     /label=nonstandard type: misc_feature_
     misc_feature    1696..2511
                     /label=kan
                     /label=nonstandard type: misc_feature_
     misc_feature    2633..3221
                     /label=colE1_high_copy
                     /label=nonstandard type: misc_feature_
     misc_feature    3648..3839
                     /label=ROP
                     /label=nonstandard type: misc_feature_
     misc_feature    4614..4635
                     /label=CAP_binding
                     /label=nonstandard type: misc_feature_
     misc_feature    join(4648..5730,1..9)
                     /label=lacI
                     /label=nonstandard type: misc_feature_
ORIGIN
        1 attcaccacc ctgaattgac tctcttccgg gcgctatcat gccataccgc gaaaggtttt
       61 gcgccattcg atggtgtccg ggatctcgac gctctccctt atgcgactcc tgcattagga
      121 agcagcccag tagtaggttg aggccgttga gcaccgccgc cgcaaggaat ggtgcatgca
      181 aggagatggc gcccaacagt cccccggcca cggggcctgc caccataccc acgccgaaac
      241 aagcgctcat gagcccgaag tggcgagccc gatcttcccc atcggtgatg tcggcgatat
      301 aggcgccagc aaccgcacct gtggcgccgg tgatgccggc cacgatgcgt ccggcgtaga
      361 ggatcgagat ctcgatcccg cgaaattaat acgactcact ataggggaat tgtgagcgga
      421 taacaattcc cctctagaaa taattttgtt taactttaag aaggagatat accatgggca
      481 ctccggacgt gtttatctca taccgacgta actcaggttc acagctggcc agtcttctta
      541 aagtgcacct gcaattacac ggctttagtg tgtttattga cgttgagaaa ctggaagcgg
      601 gcaaatttga agataaactt atccagtcgg ttatgggagc gcgtaatttc gttctggttt
      661 tgtcccctgg tgcactggat aagtgcatgc aagaccatga ctgtaaggac tgggtgcata
      721 aggcgatagt aaccgcatta tcgtgtggca agaacattgt accgataatc gatggttttg
      781 aatggccaga accacaggtg ctgcctgaag atatgcaagc cgttttaacc tttaatggca
      841 ttaagtggtc acacgaatac caggaagcaa ccatagaaaa gatcattcga ttcctgcagg
      901 gcagatcatc gcgtgacagt tccgctggta gcgacacgtc cctcgagggt gcagcgccaa
      961 tgggtcccac ataactcgag caccaccacc accaccactg agatccggct gctaacaaag
     1021 cccgaaagga agctgagttg gctgctgcca ccgctgagca ataactagca taaccccttg
     1081 gggcctctaa acgggtcttg aggggttttt tgctgaaagg aggaactata tccggattgg
     1141 cgaatgggnn nnnnnnnnnn nnnnnnnnnn nnnnnnnnnn nnnnnnnnnn nnnnnnnnnn
     1201 nnnnnnnnnn nnnnnnnnnn nnnnnnnnnn nnnnnnnnnn nnnnnnnnnn nnnnnnnnnn
     1261 nnnnnnnnnn nncnnnnnnn nnnnnnnnnn nnnnnnnnnn nnnnnnnnnn nnnnnnnnnn
     1321 nnnnnnnnnn nnnnnnnnnn nnnnnnnnnn nnnnnnnnnn nnnnannnnn nnnnnnnnnn
     1381 nnnnnnnnnn nnnnnnnnnn nnnnnnnnnn nnnncctttg acgttggagt ccacgttctt
     1441 taatagtgga ctcttgttcc aaactggaac aacactcaac cctatctcgg tctattcttt
     1501 tgatttataa gggattttgc cgatttcggc ctattggtta aaaaatgagc tgatttaaca
     1561 aaaatttaac gcgaatttta acaaaatatt aacgcttaca atttaggtgg cacttttcgg
     1621 ggaaatgtgc gcggaacccc tatttgttta tttttctaaa tacattcaaa tatgtatccg
     1681 ctcatgaatt aattcttaga aaaactcatc gagcatcaaa tgaaactgca atttattcat
     1741 atcaggatta tcaataccat atttttgaaa aagccgtttc tgtaatgaag gagaaaactc
     1801 accgaggcag ttccatagga tggcaagatc ctggtatcgg tctgcgattc cgactcgtcc
     1861 aacatcaata caacctatta atttcccctc gtcaaaaata aggttatcaa gtgagaaatc
     1921 accatgagtg acgactgaat ccggtgagaa tggcaaaagt ttatgcattt ctttccagac
     1981 ttgttcaaca ggccagccat tacgctcgtc atcaaaatca ctcgcatcaa ccaaaccgtt
     2041 attcattcgt gattgcgcct gagcgagacg aaatacgcga tcgctgttaa aaggacaatt
     2101 acaaacagga atcgaatgca accggcgcag gaacactgcc agcgcatcaa caatattttc
     2161 acctgaatca ggatattctt ctaatacctg gaatgctgtt ttcccgggga tcgcagtggt
     2221 gagtaaccat gcatcatcag gagtacggat aaaatgcttg atggtcggaa gaggcataaa
     2281 ttccgtcagc cagtttagtc tgaccatctc atctgtaaca tcattggcaa cgctaccttt
     2341 gccatgtttc agaaacaact ctggcgcatc gggcttccca tacaatcgat agattgtcgc
     2401 acctgattgc ccgacattat cgcgagccca tttataccca tataaatcag catccatgtt
     2461 ggaatttaat cgcggcctag agcaagacgt ttcccgttga atatggctca taacacccct
     2521 tgtattactg tttatgtaag cagacagttt tattgttcat gaccaaaatc ccttaacgtg
     2581 agttttcgtt ccactgagcg tcagaccccg tagaaaagat caaaggatct tcttgagatc
     2641 ctttttttct gcgcgtaatc tgctgcttgc aaacaaaaaa accaccgcta ccagcggtgg
     2701 tttgtttgcc ggatcaagag ctaccaactc tttttccgaa ggtaactggc ttcagcagag
     2761 cgcagatacc aaatactgtc cttctagtgt agccgtagtt aggccaccac ttcaagaact
     2821 ctgtagcacc gcctacatac ctcgctctgc taatcctgtt accagtggct gctgccagtg
     2881 gcgataagtc gtgtcttacc gggttggact caagacgata gttaccggat aaggcgcagc
     2941 ggtcgggctg aacggggggt tcgtgcacac agcccagctt ggagcgaacg acctacaccg
     3001 aactgagata cctacagcgt gagctatgag aaagcgccac gcttcccgaa gggagaaagg
     3061 cggacaggta tccggtaagc ggcagggtcg gaacaggaga gcgcacgagg gagcttccag
     3121 ggggaaacgc ctggtatctt tatagtcctg tcgggtttcg ccacctctga cttgagcgtc
     3181 gatttttgtg atgctcgtca ggggggcgga gcctatggaa aaacgccagc aacgcggcct
     3241 ttttacggtt cctggccttt tgctggcctt ttgctcacat gttctttcct gcgttatccc
     3301 ctgattctgt ggataaccgt attaccgcct ttgagtgagc tgataccgct cgccgcagcc
     3361 gaacgaccga gcgcagcgag tcagtgagcg aggaagcgga agagcgcctg atgcggtatt
     3421 ttctccttac gcatctgtgc ggtatttcac accgcaatgg tgcactctca gtacaatctg
     3481 ctctgatgcc gcatagttaa gccagtatac actccgctat cgctacgtga ctgggtcatg
     3541 gctgcgcccc gacacccgcc aacacccgct gacgcgccct gacgggcttg tctgctcccg
     3601 gcatccgctt acagacaagc tgtgaccgtc tccgggagct gcatgtgtca gaggttttca
     3661 ccgtcatcac cgaaacgcgc gaggcagctg cggtaaagct catcagcgtg gtcgtgaagc
     3721 gattcacaga tgtctgcctg ttcatccgcg tccagctcgt tgagtttctc cagaagcgtt
     3781 aatgtctggc ttctgataaa gcgggccatg ttaagggcgg ttttttcctg tttggtcact
     3841 gatgcctccg tgtaaggggg atttctgttc atgggggtaa tgataccgat gaaacgagag
     3901 aggatgctca cgatacgggt tactgatgat gaacatgccc ggttactgga acgttgtgag
     3961 ggtaaacaac tggcggtatg gatgcggcgg gaccagagaa aaatcactca gggtcaatgc
     4021 cagcgcttcg ttaatacaga tgtaggtgtt ccacagggta gccagcagca tcctgcgatg
     4081 cagatccgga acataatggt gcagggcgct gacttccgcg tttccagact ttacgaaaca
     4141 cggaaaccga agaccattca tgttgttgct caggtcgcag acgttttgca gcagcagtcg
     4201 cttcacgttc gctcgcgtat cggtgattca ttctgctaac cagtaaggca accccgccag
     4261 cctagccggg tcctcaacga caggagcacg atcatgcgca cccgtggggc cgccatgccg
     4321 gcgataatgg cctgcttctc gccgaaacgt ttggtggcgg gaccagtgac gaaggcttga
     4381 gcgagggcgt gcaagattcc gaataccgca agcgacaggc cgatcatcgt cgcgctccag
     4441 cgaaagcggt cctcgccgaa aatgacccag agcgctgccg gcacctgtcc tacgagttgc
     4501 atgataaaga agacagtcat aagtgcggcg acgatagtca tgccccgcgc ccaccggaag
     4561 gagctgactg ggttgaaggc tctcaagggc atcggtcgag atcccggtgc ctaatgagtg
     4621 agctaactta cattaattgc gttgcgctca ctgcccgctt tccagtcggg aaacctgtcg
     4681 tgccagctgc attaatgaat cggccaacgc gcggggagag gcggtttgcg tattgggcgc
     4741 cagggtggtt tttcttttca ccagtgagac gggcaacagc tgattgccct tcaccgcctg
     4801 gccctgagag agttgcagca agcggtccac gctggtttgc cccagcaggc gaaaatcctg
     4861 tttgatggtg gttaacggcg ggatataaca tgagctgtct tcggtatcgt cgtatcccac
     4921 taccgagata tccgcaccaa cgcgcagccc ggactcggta atggcgcgca ttgcgcccag
     4981 cgccatctga tcgttggcaa ccagcatcgc agtgggaacg atgccctcat tcagcatttg
     5041 catggtttgt tgaaaaccgg acatggcact ccagtcgcct tcccgttccg ctatcggctg
     5101 aatttgattg cgagtgagat atttatgcca gccagccaga cgcagacgcg ccgagacaga
     5161 acttaatggg cccgctaaca gcgcgatttg ctggtgaccc aatgcgacca gatgctccac
     5221 gcccagtcgc gtaccgtctt catgggagaa aataatactg ttgatgggtg tctggtcaga
     5281 gacatcaaga aataacgccg gaacattagt gcaggcagct tccacagcaa tggcatcctg
     5341 gtcatccagc ggatagttaa tgatcagccc actgacgcgt tgcgcgagaa gattgtgcac
     5401 cgccgcttta caggcttcga cgccgcttcg ttctaccatc gacaccacca cgctggcacc
     5461 cagttgatcg gcgcgagatt taatcgccgc gacaatttgc gacggcgcgt gcagggccag
     5521 actggaggtg gcaacgccaa tcagcaacga ctgtttgccc gccagttgtt gtgccacgcg
     5581 gttgggaatg taattcagct ccgccatcgc cgcttccact ttttcccgcg ttttcgcaga
     5641 aacgtggctg gcctggttca ccacgcggga aacggtctga taagagacac cggcatactc
     5701 tgcgacatcg tataacgtta ctggtttcac
//
